Addgene plasmid #54936: mApple-Paxillin-KM-N-18
Purpose: Localization: Focal Adhesions, Excitation: 568, Emission: 592
Depositing lab: Michael Davidson. Depositing organization: Florida State University, Tallahassee.
Backbone
  Vector backbone: mApple-N1
  Backbone size w/o insert (bp): 4750
  Vector type: Mammalian Expression
  Selectable markers: Neomycin (select with G418)
Growth in bacteria
  Bacterial resistance: Kanamycin, 50 μg/mL
  Growth temperature: 37°C
  Growth strain: DH5alpha
  Copy number: High Copy
Gene/Insert
  Gene/Insert name: Paxillin-KM (alt name: NM_204984.1)
  Species: G. gallus (chicken)
  Mutation: Mutation to remove Kozak sequence
  Promoter: CMV
  Tag / fusion protein: mApple (C terminal on backbone)
  Cloning method: Unknown
  Sequencing primers: 5′ CMV-F; 3′ SV40pA-R
Terms and licenses: Academic/Nonprofit Terms; Industry Terms: Not Available to Industry
Depositor comments: . Excitation = 568; Emission = 592
How to cite: mApple-Paxillin-KM-N-18 was a gift from Michael Davidson (Addgene plasmid # 54936 ; http://n2t.net/addgene:54936 ; RRID:Addgene_54936)
