[The description below was written by a language model from this plasmid's Addgene catalogue record.]
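Description:
mApple-Paxillin-KM-N-18 is a mammalian expression plasmid built on the mApple-N1 backbone (about 4.75 kb without the insert), an N1-style fusion vector in which a gene of interest is cloned upstream of the fluorescent protein. It is maintained as a high-copy plasmid in E. coli under kanamycin selection. It also carries a neomycin resistance marker, so transfected mammalian cells can be selected with G418, for example when stable lines are wanted. No feature table accompanies the record, so the origin of replication and the exact arrangement of the resistance cassette are not stated. The listed SV40pA-R sequencing primer implies an SV40 polyadenylation signal downstream of the fusion.

The payload is chicken (Gallus gallus) paxillin, expressed from the CMV promoter, with mApple fused to its C terminus. The "KM" in the name refers to a recorded mutation that removes a Kozak sequence. The record does not say where this change lies or why it was made. The "N-18" suffix likely denotes the N1-type configuration and the length of the linker between paxillin and mApple, but this is not spelled out in the record. Paxillin is an adaptor protein of focal adhesions, and the stated purpose of the construct is localization to these structures. mApple is a red-orange fluorescent protein, with excitation recorded at 568 nm and emission at 592 nm. The plasmid is therefore suited to use as a focal adhesion marker in fluorescence imaging of transfected cells, including multicolour experiments alongside spectrally distinct, green or blue probes.
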