>Addgene plasmid #54936 | mApple-Paxillin-KM-N-18 | depositor partial sequence | sequence record 85324 | insert sequence
TGAACGTCAGATCCGCTAGCGCCACCATGATGGACGACCTCGATGCCTTACTGGCAGACCTGGAATCCAC
CACCTCGCATATCTCTAAGCGACCGGTGTTTCTAACAGAGGAAACGCCTTACTCCTACCCAACTGGAAAC
CATACGTACCAGGAGATTGCTGTGCCACCGCCGGTGCCCCCGCCGCCTTCCAGTGAGGCCCTAAATGGCA
CTGTGATTGACCCCTTAGACCAGTGGCAACCCAGCGTGTCCAGATACGGCCACCAGCAACCTCAGTCCCA
GTCTCCGATATACAGCTCTAGTGCCAAAAGCTCCAGTGCCTCTGTTCCTAGAGACGGGCTCAGCTCCCCT
TCTCCCCGTGCCAGTGAGGAGGAACACGTGTACAGCTTCCCAAACAAGCAGAAGTCTGCAGAACCATCTC
CCTCACTGACCAGCACCTCCCTGGGCAGCAACCTCTCGGAACTGGACAGGCTTCTCCTGGAACTGAATGC
TGTTCAACATAATCCCCCCAGTGGCTTCTCAGCAGATGAAGTCAGCAGAAGCCCATCACTGCCCAATGTG
ACCGGACCTCACTATGTCATCCCAGAGAGCAGCAGCTCTGCAGGAGGGAAGGCTGCACCCCCTACAAAAG
AAAAACCAAAGCGGAATGGTGGGCGTGGGATTGAAGATGTGCGTCCCAGTGTGGAGAGCCTGCTGGATGA
GCTGGAGAGCTCTGTGCCAAGCCCAGTCCCTGCAATCACTGTGAGCCAAGGGGAGGTGAGCAGCCCCCAG
CGTGTCAACGCCAGTCAGCAGCAGACCCGTATCTCTGCTTCTTCAGCTACACGAGAACTGGATGAGCTGA
TGGCGTCCCTCTCTGACTTTAAGTTCATGGCACAGGGGAAAGCCGGCGGCAGCAGCTCCCCACCATCCAC
CACCCCAAAGCCTGGCAGTCAGCTGGACACCATGCTGGGAAGTCTGCAGTCTGACCTGAACAAACTGGGG
GTAGCGACGGTCGCCAAGGGTGTGTGCGGAGCCTGCAAGAAGCCGATTGCTGGGCAGGTAGTTACAGCCA
TGGGGAAGACCTGGCACCCTGAGCACTTCGTCTGCACCCACTGCCAGGAGGAGATTGGATCACGGAACTT
CTTTGAGCGGGATGGGCAGCCCTACTGTGAGAAGGACTATCACAACCTCTTCTCTCCTCGCTGCTACTAC
TGCAATGGGCCAATCCTTGATAAAGTGGTGACGGCTTTGGACAGGACGTGGCACCCTGAACACTTTTTCT
GTGCCCAGTGTGGAGTTTTCTTTGGACCTGAAGGATTTCATGAGAAGGATGGCAAAGCCTATTGCCGCAA
GGACTACTTTGACATGTTTGCTCCCAAGTGTGGAGGCTGTGCCCGGGCTATCCTGGAAAATTACATTTCT
GCCTTAAACACCCTGTGGCACCCTGAGTGCTTTGTCTGTCGGGAATGTTTCACACCGTTCATCAACGGCA
GCTTCTTCGAGCACGACGGGCAGCCCTACTGCGAGGTGCATTACCACGAGCGCCGCGGCTCGCTGTGCTC
TGGCTGCCAGAAGCCCATCACGGGACGCTGCATCACTGCCATGGGCAAGAAATTTCACCCCGAACACTTT
GTCTGTGCCTTCTGCCTCAAGCAGCTCAACAAAGGAACCTTCAAAGAACAGAACGACAAGCCCTACTGTC
AGAACTGCTTTCTCAAACTCTTCTGTAGCAGCGGTGGAGCAAGCGCAGCCAGTGGTAGCGCGGATCCACC
GGTCGCCACCATGGTGAGCAAGGGCGAGGAGAATAACATGGCCATCATCAAGGAGTTCATGCGCTTCAAG
GTGCACATGGAGGGCTCCGTGAACGGCCACGAGTTCGAGATCGAGGGCGAGGGCGAGGGCCGCCCCTACG
AGGCCTTTCAGACCGCTAAGCTGAAGGTGACCAAGGGTGGCCCCCTGCCCTTCGCCTGGGACATCCTGTC
CCCTCAGTTCATGTACGGCTCCAAGGTCTACATTAAGCACCCAGCCGACATCCCCGACTACTTCAAGCTG
TCCTTCCCCGAGGGCTTCAGGTGGGAGCGCGTGATGAACTTCGAGGACGGCGGCATTATTCACGTTAACC
AGGACTCCTCCCTGCAGGACGGCGTGTTCATCTACAAGGTGAAGCTGCGCGGCACCAACTTCCCCTCCGA
CGGCCCCGTAATGCAGAAGAAGACCATGGGCTGGGAGGCCTCCGAGGAGCGGATGTACCCCGAGGACGGC
GCCCTGAAGAGCGAGATCAAGAAGAGGCTGAAGCTGAAGGACGGCGGCCACTACGCCGCCGAGGTCAAGA
CCACCTACAAGGCCAAGAAGCCCGTGCAGCTGCCCGGCGCCTACATCGTCGACATCAAGTTGGACATCGT
GTCCCACAACGAGGACTACACCATCGTGGAACAGTACGAACGCGCCGAGGGCCGCCACTCCACCGGCGGC
ATGGACGAGCTGTACAAGTAAGCGGCCGCGACTCTAGATCATAATCAGCCATACCACATT
