>Addgene plasmid #54936 | mApple-Paxillin-KM-N-18 | addgene partial sequence | sequence record 101650 | C-ter-GFP 5'-CTCCTCGCCCTTGCTCAC-3'
GCTCCACCGCTGCTACAGAAGAGTTTGAGAAAGCAGTTCTGACAGTAGGGCTTGTCGTTCTGTTCTTTGA
AGGTTCCTTTGTTGAGCTGCTTGAGGCAGAAGGCACAGACAAAGTGTTCGGGGTGAAATTTCTTGCCCAT
GGCAGTGATGCAGCGTCCCGTGATGGGCTTCTGGCAGCCAGAGCACAGCGAGCCGCGGCGCTCGTGGTAA
TGCACCTCGCAGTAGGGCTGCCCGTCGTGCTCGAAGAAGCTGCCGTTGATGAACGGTGTGAAACATTCCC
GACAGACAAAGCACTCAGGGTGCCACAGGGTGTTTAAGGCAGAAATGTAATTTTCCAGGATAGCCCGGGC
ACAGCCTCCACACTTGGGAGCAAACATGTCAAAGTAGTCCTTGCGGCAATAGGCTTTGCCATCCTTCTCA
TGAAATCCTTCAGGTCCAAAGAAAACTCCACACTGGGCACAGAAAAAGTGTTCAGGGTGCCACGTCCTGT
CCAAAGCCGTCACCACTTTATCAAGGATTGGCCCATTGCAGTAGTAGCAGCGAGGAGAGAAGAGGTTGTG
ATAGTCCTTCTCACAGTAGGGCTGCCCATCCCGCTCAAAGAAGTTCCGTGATCCAATCTCCTCCTGGCAG
TGGGTGCAGACGAAGTGCTCAGGGTGCCAGGTCTTCCCCATGGCTGTAACTACCTGCCCAGCAATCGGCT
TCTTGCAGGCTCCGCACACACCCTTGGCGACCGTCGCTACCCCCAGTTTGTTCAGGTCAGACTGCAGACT
TCCCAGCATGGTGTCCAGCTGACTGCCAGGCTTTGG
